>Addgene plasmid #153552 | pGBW-m4164341 | depositor full sequence | sequence record 297245 | pGBW-m4164341 sequence 9018 bps
ACCATGTTTGTTTTCTTGGTTCTTTTGCCACTGGTAAGCAGTCAGTGCGTCAACCTGACCACCCGGACAC
AACTCCCACCCGCATACACGAACAGTTTCACTAGGGGGGTTTACTACCCTGACAAAGTTTTTAGATCTAG
TGTTTTGCATTCCACGCAAGATCTGTTCCTTCCGTTCTTTTCAAATGTCACGTGGTTCCATGCTATTCAC
GTCAGCGGCACTAATGGAACGAAACGATTCGATAACCCCGTCTTGCCCTTCAACGATGGCGTATATTTCG
CGTCAACAGAGAAAAGTAATATAATTAGAGGCTGGATCTTTGGTACGACTCTCGACAGTAAGACGCAGTC
ACTTCTGATTGTAAACAATGCAACTAATGTAGTCATCAAGGTGTGTGAGTTCCAGTTCTGCAATGATCCT
TTCTTGGGAGTGTATTATCATAAGAATAACAAATCCTGGATGGAGTCTGAGTTCCGGGTATATTCTTCAG
CAAACAATTGCACGTTTGAATATGTAAGCCAACCTTTCCTTATGGACCTGGAAGGGAAGCAAGGTAATTT
CAAGAATCTTAGGGAATTTGTGTTTAAAAATATAGATGGCTACTTCAAGATCTACTCAAAGCATACCCCG
ATTAACCTCGTCAGAGACCTGCCCCAAGGGTTCAGTGCGCTTGAACCCCTGGTAGATTTGCCAATCGGCA
TAAATATAACCAGGTTCCAGACACTGCTCGCCCTCCACCGGAGCTACCTTACTCCAGGAGATTCATCTAG
CGGGTGGACAGCTGGAGCGGCAGCTTACTACGTCGGTTACCTTCAACCGAGGACATTCTTGCTTAAATAC
AATGAGAATGGCACGATAACTGACGCCGTAGATTGCGCGCTTGATCCGCTGTCAGAAACGAAGTGTACAC
TTAAAAGTTTTACGGTCGAAAAGGGAATCTACCAAACATCAAATTTTAGGGTACAACCTACGGAATCTAT
CGTACGCTTCCCGAATATCACTAACTTGTGTCCGTTCGGCGAGGTTTTTAATGCGACCAGGTTTGCTTCC
GTGTACGCCTGGAACAGGAAACGGATCTCCAATTGTGTCGCCGATTACTCCGTCTTGTATAATTCAGCAT
CTTTCAGCACGTTTAAATGTTACGGAGTTTCCCCCACAAAATTGAATGACCTTTGCTTTACGAACGTCTA
CGCGGATTCATTTGTAATCCGGGGGGACGAAGTTAGGCAAATTGCGCCAGGGCAGACTGGCAAGATAGCT
GACTATAATTATAAATTGCCGGATGACTTTACGGGCTGTGTGATTGCTTGGAACTCAAATAATCTGGACT
CAAAGGTAGGGGGAAATTATAACTACCTTTACAGGCTGTTCCGGAAGAGTAATCTGAAGCCATTCGAAAG
AGATATAAGTACAGAGATCTACCAAGCTGGAAGCACCCCCTGCAATGGTGTTGAAGGATTCAATTGTTAT
TTCCCATTGCAATCCTATGGTTTTCAACCGACGAATGGGGTGGGATACCAACCATATCGAGTTGTGGTTC
TCAGTTTCGAGTTGCTTCATGCTCCTGCGACAGTATGTGGACCAAAAAAATCTACTAATCTGGTGAAGAA
TAAATGCGTCAATTTTAATTTTAATGGTCTGACAGGTACCGGAGTGCTTACGGAATCTAACAAGAAGTTT
CTTCCTTTTCAACAGTTCGGGAGGGACATAGCCGACACAACTGACGCGGTAAGAGATCCGCAGACGTTGG
AAATTCTCGATATAACTCCATGCTCATTTGGAGGAGTGAGTGTTATCACTCCTGGTACGAACACCAGTAA
TCAGGTTGCAGTTCTTTATCAGGACGTGAATTGTACAGAGGTCCCGGTTGCGATACACGCGGACCAGCTG
ACGCCCACGTGGCGGGTTTACTCAACTGGGTCAAATGTGTTTCAAACCAGAGCCGGCTGCCTCATAGGAG
CCGAGCATGTGAACAACAGTTATGAATGTGACATACCTATCGGGGCGGGGATCTGCGCTTCATATCAAAC
GCAAACCAATTCCCCGCGAAGAGCGCGAAGTGTTGCAAGTCAAAGTATTATAGCGTATACGATGAGCTTG
GGTGCTGAGAACTCCGTGGCATATTCAAATAATTCCATCGCAATTCCCACGAATTTTACGATTTCTGTGA
CGACGGAGATATTGCCGGTTTCAATGACTAAGACGAGTGTTGACTGTACGATGTACATCTGCGGCGACTC
AACGGAGTGTTCCAACCTGCTCCTGCAGTACGGCTCATTCTGCACCCAACTGAATCGGGCACTTACGGGT
ATTGCTGTTGAACAAGACAAAAATACGCAAGAGGTGTTCGCCCAGGTCAAGCAGATCTACAAGACACCAC
CGATTAAGGACTTTGGGGGGTTTAATTTTTCTCAGATACTTCCCGATCCCAGTAAACCTAGTAAAAGGTC
ATTTATAGAGGACCTCTTGTTCAACAAGGTAACGCTCGCTGATGCAGGATTCATCAAGCAGTATGGCGAT
TGTCTTGGGGACATTGCGGCGCGCGACCTGATTTGTGCCCAGAAGTTCAACGGACTGACGGTACTTCCGC
CTCTCCTGACCGACGAAATGATCGCACAATACACTTCTGCATTGCTTGCTGGCACCATAACCTCAGGTTG
GACCTTCGGTGCCGGGGCGGCCTTGCAAATCCCCTTTGCTATGCAAATGGCATATCGATTCAATGGGATA
GGAGTTACTCAAAATGTTCTGTATGAAAACCAAAAGCTGATAGCCAATCAATTTAATAGTGCTATTGGGA
AAATTCAGGACAGCCTGAGTAGTACGGCTTCCGCTCTCGGCAAACTCCAAGATGTCGTTAACCAAAATGC
ACAAGCTCTCAATACACTTGTTAAGCAACTGAGCTCCAACTTCGGCGCTATATCATCAGTTCTTAACGAT
ATTCTTTCCCGACTCGACAAGGTCGAAGCCGAAGTCCAAATAGACAGGCTGATAACCGGGAGGCTGCAAA
GTCTCCAAACGTATGTTACCCAACAACTCATACGAGCGGCCGAGATTAGGGCGTCAGCCAACCTCGCCGC
TACTAAAATGTCTGAATGTGTACTCGGGCAGTCCAAGCGCGTGGACTTTTGTGGCAAGGGTTATCATCTG
ATGAGTTTCCCGCAATCAGCGCCTCACGGAGTGGTCTTCCTCCACGTGACGTATGTCCCTGCGCAAGAAA
AAAACTTTACGACAGCCCCTGCCATTTGTCATGACGGGAAGGCGCACTTTCCACGCGAAGGCGTTTTTGT
ATCCAACGGCACCCACTGGTTTGTCACACAGCGAAATTTTTATGAGCCTCAGATCATAACTACTGACAAT
ACTTTCGTCTCAGGGAACTGCGATGTAGTCATAGGGATCGTAAACAATACGGTATACGATCCCCTCCAGC
CTGAACTGGACTCATTTAAAGAGGAGCTGGACAAGTATTTCAAAAATCACACATCACCGGACGTGGACCT
CGGAGATATTAGTGGTATTAACGCAAGCGTAGTAAATATTCAAAAGGAAATCGACCGCTTGAATGAAGTC
GCGAAAAACCTGAACGAGTCTCTTATTGATCTTCAAGAACTCGGTAAGTATGAACAATACATCAAGTGGC
CTTGGTACATATGGCTTGGATTCATTGCGGGGTTGATCGCAATCGTAATGGTTACCATTATGTTGTGTTG
CATGACAAGCTGTTGCAGCTGCCTCAAAGGTTGTTGTTCTTGCGGTAGTTGCTGCAAGTTCGACGAAGAT
GATTCTGAACCTGTTCTTAAAGGCGTAAAATTGCACTACACGTAAGACTGAGATACAGCGTACCTTCAGC
TCACAGACATGATAAGATACATTGATGAGTTTGGACAAACCACAACTAGAATGCAGTGAAAAAAATGCTT
TATTTGTGAAATTTGTGATGCTATTGCTTTATTTGTAACCATTATAAGCTGCAATAAACAAGTTAACAAC
AACAATTGCATTCATTTTATGTTTCAGGTTCAGGGGGAGGTGTGGGAGGTTTTTTAAAGCAAGTAAAACC
TCTACAAATGTGGTATTGGCCCATCTCTATCGGTATCGTAGCATAACCCCTTGGGGCCTCTAAACGGGTC
TTGAGGGGTTTTTTGTGCCCCTCGGGCCGGATTGCTATCTACCGGCATTGGCGCAGAAAAAAATGCCTGA
TGCGACGCTGCGCGTCTTATACTCCCACATATGCCAGATTCAGCAACGGATACGGCTTCCCCAACTTGCC
CACTTCCATACGTGTCCTCCTTACCAGAAATTTATCCTTAAGGTCGTCAGCTATCCTGCAGGCGATCTCT
CGATTTCGATCAAGACATTCCTTTAATGGTCTTTTCTGGACACCACTAGGGGTCAGAAGTAGTTCATCAA
ACTTTCTTCCCTCCCTAATCTCATTGGTTACCTTGGGCTATCGAAACTTAATTAACCAGTCAAGTCAGCT
ACTTGGCGAGATCGACTTGTCTGGGTTTCGACTACGCTCAGAATTGCGTCAGTCAAGTTCGATCTGGTCC
TTGCTATTGCACCCGTTCTCCGATTACGAGTTTCATTTAAATCATGTGAGCAAAAGGCCAGCAAAAGGCC
AGGAACCGTAAAAAGGCCGCGTTGCTGGCGTTTTTCCATAGGCTCCGCCCCCCTGACGAGCATCACAAAA
ATCGACGCTCAAGTCAGAGGTGGCGAAACCCGACAGGACTATAAAGATACCAGGCGTTTCCCCCTGGAAG
CTCCCTCGTGCGCTCTCCTGTTCCGACCCTGCCGCTTACCGGATACCTGTCCGCCTTTCTCCCTTCGGGA
AGCGTGGCGCTTTCTCATAGCTCACGCTGTAGGTATCTCAGTTCGGTGTAGGTCGTTCGCTCCAAGCTGG
GCTGTGTGCACGAACCCCCCGTTCAGCCCGACCGCTGCGCCTTATCCGGTAACTATCGTCTTGAGTCCAA
CCCGGTAAGACACGACTTATCGCCACTGGCAGCAGCCACTGGTAACAGGATTAGCAGAGCGAGGTATGTA
GGCGGTGCTACAGAGTTCTTGAAGTGGTGGCCTAACTACGGCTACACTAGAAGAACAGTATTTGGTATCT
GCGCTCTGCTGAAGCCAGTTACCTTCGGAAAAAGAGTTGGTAGCTCTTGATCCGGCAAACAAACCACCGC
TGGTAGCGGTGGTTTTTTTGTTTGCAAGCAGCAGATTACGCGCAGAAAAAAAGGATCTCAAGAAGATCCT
TTGATCTTTTCTACGGGGTCTGACGCTCAGTGGAACGAAAACTCACGTTAAGGGATTTTGGTCATGAGAT
TATCAAAAAGGATCTTCACCTAGATCCTTTTAAATTAAAAATGAAGTTTTAAATCAATCTAAAGTATATA
TGAGTAAACTTGGTCTGACAGTTACCAATGCTTAATCAGTGAGGCACCTATCTCAGCGATCTGTCTATTT
CGTTCATCCATAGTTGCATTTAAATTTCCGAACTCTCCAAGGCCCTCGTCGGAAAATCTTCAAACCTTTC
GTCCGATCCATCTTGCAGGCTACCTCTCGAACGAACTATCGCAAGTCTCTTGGCCGGCCTTGCGCCTTGG
CTATTGCTTGGCAGCGCCTATCGCCAGGTATTACTCCAATCCCGAATATCCGAGATCGGGATCACCCGAG
AGAAGTTCAACCTACATCCTCAATCCCGATCTATCCGAGATCCGAGGAATATCGAAATCGGGGCGCGCCT
GGTGTACCGAGAACGATCCTCTCAGTGCGAGTCTCGACGATCCATATCGTTGCTTGGCAGTCAGCCAGTC
GGAATCCAGCTTGGGACCCAGGAAGTCCAATCGTCAGATATTGTACTCAAGCCTGGTCACGGCAGCGTAC
CGATCTGTTTAAACCTAGATATTGATAGTCTGATCGGTCAACGTATAATCGAGTCCTAGCTTTTGCAAAC
ATCTATCAAGAGACAGGATCAGCAGGAGGCTTTCGCATGATTGAACAAGATGGATTGCACGCAGGTTCTC
CGGCGGCTTGGGTGGAGAGGCTATTCGGCTATGACTGGGCACAACAGACAATCGGCTGCTCTGATGCCGC
CGTGTTCCGGCTGTCAGCGCAGGGGCGTCCGGTTCTTTTTGTCAAGACCGACCTGTCCGGTGCCCTGAAT
GAACTGCAAGACGAGGCAGCGCGGCTATCGTGGCTGGCGACGACGGGCGTTCCTTGCGCGGCTGTGCTCG
ACGTTGTCACTGAAGCGGGAAGGGACTGGCTGCTATTGGGCGAAGTGCCGGGGCAGGATCTCCTGTCATC
TCACCTTGCTCCTGCCGAGAAAGTATCCATCATGGCTGATGCAATGCGGCGGCTGCATACGCTTGATCCG
GCTACCTGCCCATTCGACCACCAAGCGAAACATCGCATCGAGCGAGCACGTACTCGGATGGAAGCCGGTC
TTGTCGATCAGGATGATCTGGACGAAGAGCATCAGGGGCTCGCGCCAGCCGAACTGTTCGCCAGGCTCAA
GGCGTCTATGCCCGACGGCGAGGATCTCGTCGTGACCCACGGCGATGCCTGCTTGCCGAATATCATGGTG
GAAAATGGCCGCTTTTCTGGATTCATCGACTGTGGCCGTCTGGGTGTGGCGGACCGCTATCAGGACATAG
CGTTGGCTACCCGTGATATTGCTGAAGAGCTTGGCGGCGAATGGGCTGACCGCTTCCTTGTGCTTTACGG
TATCGCCGCGCCCGATTCGCAGCGCATCGCCTTCTATCGCCTTCTTGACGAGTTCTTCTGACCGATTCTA
GGTGCATTGGCGCAGAAAAAAATGCCTGATGCGACGCTGCGCGTCTTATACTCCCACATATGCCAGATTC
AGCAACGGATACGGCTTCCCCAACTTGCCCACTTCCATACGTGTCCTCCTTACCAGAAATTTATCCTTAA
GGTCGTTTAAACTCGACTCTGGCTCTATCGAATCTCCGTCGTTTCGAGCTTACGCGAACAGCCGTGGCGC
TCATTTGCTCGTCGGGCATCGAATCTCGTCAGCTATCGTCAGCTTACCTTTTTGGCAGCGATCGCGGCTC
CCGACATCTTGGACCATTAGCTCCACAGGTATCTTCTTCCCTCTAGTGGTCATAACAGCAGCTTCAGCTA
CCTCTCAATTCAAAAAACCCCTCAAGACCCGTTTAGAGGCCCCAAGGGGTTATGCTATCAATCGTTGCGT
TACACACACAAAAAACCAACACACATCCATCTTCGATGGATAGCGATTTTATTATCTAACTGCTGATCGA
GTGTAGCCAGATCTATAGTAATCAATTACGGGGTCATTAGTTCATAGCCCATATATGGAGTTCCGCGTTA
CATAACTTACGGTAAATGGCCCGCCTGGCTGACCGCCCAACGACCCCCGCCCATTGACGTCAATAATGAC
GTATGTTCCCATAGTAACGCCAATAGGGACTTTCCATTGACGTCAATGGGTGGACTATTTACGGTAAACT
GCCCACTTGGCAGTACATCAAGTGTATCATATGCCAAGTACGCCCCCTATTGACGTCAATGACGGTAAAT
GGCCCGCCTGGCATTATGCCCAGTACATGACCTTATGGGACTTTCCTACTTGGCAGTACATCTACGTATT
AGTCATCGCTATTACCATGCGTCGAGGTGAGCCCCACGTTCTGCTTCACTCTCCCCATCTCCCCCCCCTC
CCCACCCCCAATTTTGTATTTATTTATTTTTTAATTATTTTATGCAGCGATGGGGGCGGGGGGGGGGGGG
GCGCGCGCCAGGCGGGGCGGGGCGGGGCGAGGGGCGGGGCGGGGCGAGGCGGAGAGGTGCGGCGGCAGCC
AATCAGAGCGGCGCGCTCCGAAAGTTTCCTTTTATGGCGAGGCGGCGGCGGCGGCGGCCCTATAAAAAGC
GAAGCGCGCGGCGGGCGGGAGTCGCTGCGTTGCCTTCGCCCCGTGCCCCGCTCCGCGCCGCCTCGCGCCG
CCCGCCCCGGCTCTGACTGACCGCGTTACTCCCACAGGTGAGCGGGCGGGACGGCCCTTCTCCCTCCGGG
CTGTAATTAGCGCTTGGTTTAATGACGGCTCGTTTCTTTTCTGTGGCTGCGTGAAAGCCTTAAAGGGCTC
CGGGAGGGCCTTTGTGCGGGGGGGAGCGGCTCGGGGGGTGCGTGCGTGTGTGTGTGCGTGGGGAGCGCCG
CGTGCGGCCCGCGCTGCCCGGCGGCTGTGAGCGCTGCGGGCGCGGCGCGGGGCTTTGTGCGCTCCGCGTG
TGCGCGAGGGGAGCGCGGGCCGGGGGCGGTGCCCCGCGGTGCGGGGGGGCTGCGAGGGGAACAAAGGCTG
CGTGCGGGGTGTGTGCGTGGGGGGGTGAGCAGGGGGTGTGGGCGCGGCGGTCGGGCTGTAACCCCCCCCT
GGCACCCCCCTCCCCGAGTTGCTGAGCACGGCCCGGCTTCGGGTGCGGGGCTCCGTGCGGGGCGTGGCGC
GGGGCTCGCCGTGCCGGGCGGGGGGTGGCGGCAGGTGGGGGTGCCGGGCGGGGCGGGGCCGCCTCGGGCC
GGGGAGGGCTCGGGGGAGGGGCGCGGCGGCCCCGGAGCGCCGGCGGCTGTCGAGGCGCGGCGAGCCGCAG
CCATTGCCTTTTATGGTAATCGTGCGAGAGGGCGCAGGGACTTCCTTTGTCCCAAATCTGGCGGAGCCGA
AATCTGGGAGGCGCCGCCGCACCCCCTCTAGCGGGCGCGGGCGAAGCGGTGCGGCGCCGGCAGGAAGGAA
ATGGGCGGGGAGGGCCTTCGTGCGTCGCCGCGCCGCCGTCCCCTTCTCCATCTCCAGCCTCGGGGCTGCC
GCAGGGGGACGGCTGCCTTCGGGGGGGACGGGGCAGGGCGGGGTTCGGCTTCTGGCGTGTGACCGGCGGC
TTTAGAGCCTCTGCTAACCATGTTCATGCCTTCTTCTTTTTCCTACAGCTCCTGGGCAACGTGCTGGTTG
TTGTGCTGTCTCATCATTTTGGCAAAGATCTTTGTCGATCCTACCATCCACTCGACAC
Features (pLannotate 1.2.2; 16 found; start..end, strand, type, name):
      4..3822    +  CDS            S: SPIKE_SARS2 - Experimental evidence at protein level: Swiss-Prot protein existence level 1. [Spike glycoprotein]: May down-regulate host tetherin (BST2) by lysosomal degradation, thereby counteracting its antiviral activity. From Severe acute respiratory syndrome coronavirus 2 (2019-nCoV) (SARS-CoV-2).
   3863..3984    -  polyA_signal   SV40 poly(A) signal: SV40 polyadenylation signal
   4007..4076    -  CDS            large T antigen (fragment): large T antigen from SV40 (simian virus 40)
   4099..4145    +  terminator     T7 terminator: transcription terminator for bacteriophage T7 RNA polymerase
   4175..4311    +  terminator     rrnG terminator: transcription terminator from the E. coli ribosomal RNA rrnG operon (Albrechtsen et al., 1991)
   4356..4427    +  misc_feature   3' β-globin insulator: insulator downstream of the human β-globin locus (Farrell et al., 2002)
   4653..5241    -  rep_origin     ori: high-copy-number ColE1/pMB1/pBR322/pUC origin of replication
   5413..5477    -  CDS            bla(M) (fragment): β-lactamase lacking the signal sequence; bla(M); allows cytosolic expression of β-lactamase
   5987..6781    +  CDS            NeoR/KanR: aminoglycoside phosphotransferase from Tn5; aph(3')-II (or nptII); confers resistance to neomycin, kanamycin, and G418 (Geneticin®)
   6794..6930    +  terminator     rrnG terminator: transcription terminator from the E. coli ribosomal RNA rrnG operon (Albrechtsen et al., 1991)
   7075..7146    +  misc_feature   5' β-globin insulator: insulator upstream of the human β-globin locus (Farrell et al., 2002)
   7151..7197    -  terminator     T7 terminator: transcription terminator for bacteriophage T7 RNA polymerase
   7215..7263    -  polyA_signal   poly(A) signal: synthetic polyadenylation signal
   7295..7649    +  enhancer       CMV enhancer (fragment): human cytomegalovirus immediate early enhancer
   7652..7927    +  promoter       chicken β-actin promoter: No description available
   7928..8938    +  intron         chimeric intron: chimera between introns from chicken β-actin and rabbit β-globin
