>Addgene plasmid #153552 | pGBW-m4164341 | addgene full sequence | sequence record 300137 | Addgene NGS Result
CGATTTTATTATCTAACTGCTGATCGAGTGTAGCCAGATCTATAGTAATCAATTACGGGGTCATTAGTTC
ATAGCCCATATATGGAGTTCCGCGTTACATAACTTACGGTAAATGGCCCGCCTGGCTGACCGCCCAACGA
CCCCCGCCCATTGACGTCAATAATGACGTATGTTCCCATAGTAACGCCAATAGGGACTTTCCATTGACGT
CAATGGGTGGACTATTTACGGTAAACTGCCCACTTGGCAGTACATCAAGTGTATCATATGCCAAGTACGC
CCCCTATTGACGTCAATGACGGTAAATGGCCCGCCTGGCATTATGCCCAGTACATGACCTTATGGGACTT
TCCTACTTGGCAGTACATCTACGTATTAGTCATCGCTATTACCATGCGTCGAGGTGAGCCCCACGTTCTG
CTTCACTCTCCCCATCTCCCCCCCCTCCCCACCCCCAATTTTGTATTTATTTATTTTTTAATTATTTTAT
GCAGCGATGGGGGCGGGGGGGGGGGGGGCGCGCGCCAGGCGGGGSGGGGSGGGGSGRGGGGSGGGGSGGG
GSGRGGCGGAGAGGTGCGGCGGCAGCCAATCAGAGCGGCGCGCTCCGAAAGTTTCCTTTTATGGCGAGGC
GGCGGCGGCGGCGGCCCTATAAAAAGCGAAGCGCGCGGCGGGCGGGAGTCGCTGCGTTGCCTTCGCCCCG
TGCCCCGCTCCGCGCCGCCTCGCGCCGCCCGCCCCGGCTCTGACTGACCGCGTTACTCCCACAGGTGAGC
GGGCGGGACGGCCCTTCTCCCTCCGGGCTGTAATTAGCGCTTGGTTTAATGACGGCTCGTTTCTTTTCTG
TGGCTGCGTGAAAGCCTTAAAGGGCTCCGGGAGGGCCTTTGTGCGGGGGGGAGCGGCTCGGGGGGTGCGT
GCGTGTGTGTGTGCGTGGGGAGCGCCGCGTGCGGCCCGCGCTGCCCGGCGGCTGTGAGCGCTGCGGGCGC
GGCGCGGGGCTTTGTGCGCTCCGCGTGTGCGCGAGGGGAGCGCGGGCCGGGGGCGGTGCCCCGCGGTGCG
GGGGGGCTGCGAGGGGAACAAAGGCTGCGTGCGGGGTGTGTGCGTGGGGGGGTGAGCAGGGGGTGTGGGC
GCGGCGGTCGGGCTGTAACCCCCCCCTGGCACCCCCCTCCCCGAGTTGCTGAGCACGGCCCGGCTTCGGG
TGCGGGGCTCCGTGCGGGGCGTGGCGCGGGGCTCGCCGTGCCGGGCGGGGGGTGGCGGCAGGKGGGGGTG
CCGGGCGGGGCGGGGCCGCCTCGGGCCGGGGRGGGCTCGGGGGAGGGGCGCGGCGGCCCCGGAGCGCCGG
CGGCTGTCGAGGCGCGGCGAGCCGCAGCCATTGCCTTTTATGGTAATCGTGCGAGAGGGCGCAGGGACTT
CCTTTGTCCCAAATCTGGCGGAGCCGAAATCTGGGAGGCGCCGCCGCACCCCCTCTAGCGGGCGCGGGCG
AAGCGGTGCGGCGCCGGCAGGAAGGAAATGGGCGGGGAGGGCCTTCGTGCGTCGCCGCGCCGCCGTCCCC
TTCTCCATCTCCAGCCTCGGGGCTGCCGCAGGGGGACGGCTGCCTTCGGGGGGGACGGGGCAGGGCGGGG
TTCGGCTTCTGGCGTGTGACCGGCGGCTTTAGAGCCTCTGCTAACCATGTTCATGCCTTCTTCTTTTTCC
TACAGCTCCTGGGCAACGTGCTGGTTGTTGTGCTGTCTCATCATTTTGGCAAAGATCTTTGTCGATCCTA
CCATCCACTCGACACACCATGTTTGTTTTCTTGGTTCTTTTGCCACTGGTAAGCAGTCAGTGCGTCAACC
TGACCACCCGGACACAACTCCCACCCGCATACACGAACAGTTTCACTAGGGGGGTTTACTACCCTGACAA
AGTTTTTAGATCTAGTGTTTTGCATTCCACGCAAGATCTGTTCCTTCCGTTCTTTTCAAATGTCACGTGG
TTCCATGCTATTCACGTCAGCGGCACTAATGGAACGAAACGATTCGATAACCCCGTCTTGCCCTTCAACG
ATGGCGTATATTTCGCGTCAACAGAGAAAAGTAATATAATTAGAGGCTGGATCTTTGGTACGACTCTCGA
CAGTAAGACGCAGTCACTTCTGATTGTAAACAATGCAACTAATGTAGTCATCAAGGTGTGTGAGTTCCAG
TTCTGCAATGATCCTTTCTTGGGAGTGTATTATCATAAGAATAACAAATCCTGGATGGAGTCTGAGTTCC
GGGTATATTCTTCAGCAAACAATTGCACGTTTGAATATGTAAGCCAACCTTTCCTTATGGACCTGGAAGG
GAAGCAAGGTAATTTCAAGAATCTTAGGGAATTTGTGTTTAAAAATATAGATGGCTACTTCAAGATCTAC
TCAAAGCATACCCCGATTAACCTCGTCAGAGACCTGCCCCAAGGGTTCAGTGCGCTTGAACCCCTGGTAG
ATTTGCCAATCGGCATAAATATAACCAGGTTCCAGACACTGCTCGCCCTCCACCGGAGCTACCTTACTCC
AGGAGATTCATCTAGCGGGTGGACAGCTGGAGCGGCAGCTTACTACGTCGGTTACCTTCAACCGAGGACA
TTCTTGCTTAAATACAATGAGAATGGCACGATAACTGACGCCGTAGATTGCGCGCTTGATCCGCTGTCAG
AAACGAAGTGTACACTTAAAAGTTTTACGGTCGAAAAGGGAATCTACCAAACATCAAATTTTAGGGTACA
ACCTACGGAATCTATCGTACGCTTCCCGAATATCACTAACTTGTGTCCGTTCGGCGAGGTTTTTAATGCG
ACCAGGTTTGCTTCCGTGTACGCCTGGAACAGGAAACGGATCTCCAATTGTGTCGCCGATTACTCCGTCT
TGTATAATTCAGCATCTTTCAGCACGTTTAAATGTTACGGAGTTTCCCCCACAAAATTGAATGACCTTTG
CTTTACGAACGTCTACGCGGATTCATTTGTAATCCGGGGGGACGAAGTTAGGCAAATTGCGCCAGGGCAG
ACTGGCAAGATAGCTGACTATAATTATAAATTGCCGGATGACTTTACGGGCTGTGTGATTGCTTGGAACT
CAAATAATCTGGACTCAAAGGTAGGGGGAAATTATAACTACCTTTACAGGCTGTTCCGGAAGAGTAATCT
GAAGCCATTCGAAAGAGATATAAGTACAGAGATCTACCAAGCTGGAAGCACCCCCTGCAATGGTGTTGAA
GGATTCAATTGTTATTTCCCATTGCAATCCTATGGTTTTCAACCGACGAATGGGGTGGGATACCAACCAT
ATCGAGTTGTGGTTCTCAGTTTCGAGTTGCTTCATGCTCCTGCGACAGTATGTGGACCAAAAAAATCTAC
TAATCTGGTGAAGAATAAATGCGTCAATTTTAATTTTAATGGTCTGACAGGTACCGGAGTGCTTACGGAA
TCTAACAAGAAGTTTCTTCCTTTTCAACAGTTCGGGAGGGACATAGCCGACACAACTGACGCGGTAAGAG
ATCCGCAGACGTTGGAAATTCTCGATATAACTCCATGCTCATTTGGAGGAGTGAGTGTTATCACTCCTGG
TACGAACACCAGTAATCAGGTTGCAGTTCTTTATCAGGACGTGAATTGTACAGAGGTCCCGGTTGCGATA
CACGCGGACCAGCTGACGCCCACGTGGCGGGTTTACTCAACTGGGTCAAATGTGTTTCAAACCAGAGCCG
GCTGCCTCATAGGAGCCGAGCATGTGAACAACAGTTATGAATGTGACATACCTATCGGGGCGGGGATCTG
CGCTTCATATCAAACGCAAACCAATTCCCCGCGAAGAGCGCGAAGTGTTGCAAGTCAAAGTATTATAGCG
TATACGATGAGCTTGGGTGCTGAGAACTCCGTGGCATATTCAAATAATTCCATCGCAATTCCCACGAATT
TTACGATTTCTGTGACGACGGAGATATTGCCGGTTTCAATGACTAAGACGAGTGTTGACTGTACGATGTA
CATCTGCGGCGACTCAACGGAGTGTTCCAACCTGCTCCTGCAGTACGGCTCATTCTGCACCCAACTGAAT
CGGGCACTTACGGGTATTGCTGTTGAACAAGACAAAAATACGCAAGAGGTGTTCGCCCAGGTCAAGCAGA
TCTACAAGACACCACCGATTAAGGACTTTGGGGGGTTTAATTTTTCTCAGATACTTCCCGATCCCAGTAA
ACCTAGTAAAAGGTCATTTATAGAGGACCTCTTGTTCAACAAGGTAACGCTCGCTGATGCAGGATTCATC
AAGCAGTATGGCGATTGTCTTGGGGACATTGCGGCGCGCGACCTGATTTGTGCCCAGAAGTTCAACGGAC
TGACGGTACTTCCGCCTCTCCTGACCGACGAAATGATCGCACAATACACTTCTGCATTGCTTGCTGGCAC
CATAACCTCAGGTTGGACCTTCGGTGCCGGGGCGGCCTTGCAAATCCCCTTTGCTATGCAAATGGCATAT
CGATTCAATGGGATAGGAGTTACTCAAAATGTTCTGTATGAAAACCAAAAGCTGATAGCCAATCAATTTA
ATAGTGCTATTGGGAAAATTCAGGACAGCCTGAGTAGTACGGCTTCCGCTCTCGGCAAACTCCAAGATGT
CGTTAACCAAAATGCACAAGCTCTCAATACACTTGTTAAGCAACTGAGCTCCAACTTCGGCGCTATATCA
TCAGTTCTTAACGATATTCTTTCCCGACTCGACAAGGTCGAAGCCGAAGTCCAAATAGACAGGCTGATAA
CCGGGAGGCTGCAAAGTCTCCAAACGTATGTTACCCAACAACTCATACGAGCGGCCGAGATTAGGGCGTC
AGCCAACCTCGCCGCTACTAAAATGTCTGAATGTGTACTCGGGCAGTCCAAGCGCGTGGACTTTTGTGGC
AAGGGTTATCATCTGATGAGTTTCCCGCAATCAGCGCCTCACGGAGTGGTCTTCCTCCACGTGACGTATG
TCCCTGCGCAAGAAAAAAACTTTACGACAGCCCCTGCCATTTGTCATGACGGGAAGGCGCACTTTCCACG
CGAAGGCGTTTTTGTATCCAACGGCACCCACTGGTTTGTCACACAGCGAAATTTTTATGAGCCTCAGATC
ATAACTACTGACAATACTTTCGTCTCAGGGAACTGCGATGTAGTCATAGGGATCGTAAACAATACGGTAT
ACGATCCCCTCCAGCCTGAACTGGACTCATTTAAAGAGGAGCTGGACAAGTATTTCAAAAATCACACATC
ACCGGACGTGGACCTCGGAGATATTAGTGGTATTAACGCAAGCGTAGTAAATATTCAAAAGGAAATCGAC
CGCTTGAATGAAGTCGCGAAAAACCTGAACGAGTCTCTTATTGATCTTCAAGAACTCGGTAAGTATGAAC
AATACATCAAGTGGCCTTGGTACATATGGCTTGGATTCATTGCGGGGTTGATCGCAATCGTAATGGTTAC
CATTATGTTGTGTTGCATGACAAGCTGTTGCAGCTGCCTCAAAGGTTGTTGTTCTTGCGGTAGTTGCTGC
AAGTTCGACGAAGATGATTCTGAACCTGTTCTTAAAGGCGTAAAATTGCACTACACGTAAGACTGAGATA
CAGCGTACCTTCAGCTCACAGACATGATAAGATACATTGATGAGTTTGGACAAACCACAACTAGAATGCA
GTGAAAAAAATGCTTTATTTGTGAAATTTGTGATGCTATTGCTTTATTTGTAACCATTATAAGCTGCAAT
AAACAAGTTAACAACAACAATTGCATTCATTTTATGTTTCAGGTTCAGGGGGAGGTGTGGGAGGTTTTTT
AAAGCAAGTAAAACCTCTACAAATGTGGTATTGGCCCATCTCTATCGGTATCGTAGCATAACCCCTTGGG
GCCTCTAAACGGGTCTTGAGGGGTTTTTTGTGCCCCTCGGGCCGGATTGCTATCTACCGGCATTGGCGCA
GAAAAAAATGCCTGATGCGACGCTGCGCGTCTTATACTCCCACATATGCCAGATTCAGCAACGGATACGG
CTTCCCCAACTTGCCCACTTCCATACGTGTCCTCCTTACCAGAAATTTATCCTTAAGGTCGTCAGCTATC
CTGCAGGCGATCTCTCGATTTCGATCAAGACATTCCTTTAATGGTCTTTTCTGGACACCACTAGGGGTCA
GAAGTAGTTCATCAAACTTTCTTCCCTCCCTAATCTCATTGGTTACCTTGGGCTATCGAAACTTAATTAA
CCAGTCAAGTCAGCTACTTGGCGAGATCGACTTGTCTGGGTTTCGACTACGCTCAGAATTGCGTCAGTCA
AGTTCGATCTGGTCCTTGCTATTGCACCCGTTCTCCGATTACGAGTTTCATTTAAATCATGTGAGCAAAA
GGCCAGCAAAAGGCCAGGAACCGTAAAAAGGCCGCGTTGCTGGCGTTTTTCCATAGGCTCCGCCCCCCTG
ACGAGCATCACAAAAATCGACGCTCAAGTCAGAGGTGGCGAAACCCGACAGGACTATAAAGATACCAGGC
GTTTCCCCCTGGAAGCTCCCTCGTGCGCTCTCCTGTTCCGACCCTGCCGCTTACCGGATACCTGTCCGCC
TTTCTCCCTTCGGGAAGCGTGGCGCTTTCTCATAGCTCACGCTGTAGGTATCTCAGTTCGGTGTAGGTCG
TTCGCTCCAAGCTGGGCTGTGTGCACGAACCCCCCGTTCAGCCCGACCGCTGCGCCTTATCCGGTAACTA
TCGTCTTGAGTCCAACCCGGTAAGACACGACTTATCGCCACTGGCAGCAGCCACTGGTAACAGGATTAGC
AGAGCGAGGTATGTAGGCGGTGCTACAGAGTTCTTGAAGTGGTGGCCTAACTACGGCTACACTAGAAGAA
CAGTATTTGGTATCTGCGCTCTGCTGAAGCCAGTTACCTTCGGAAAAAGAGTTGGTAGCTCTTGATCCGG
CAAACAAACCACCGCTGGTAGCGGTGGTTTTTTTGTTTGCAAGCAGCAGATTACGCGCAGAAAAAAAGGA
TCTCAAGAAGATCCTTTGATCTTTTCTACGGGGTCTGACGCTCAGTGGAACGAAAACTCACGTTAAGGGA
TTTTGGTCATGAGATTATCAAAAAGGATCTTCACCTAGATCCTTTTAAATTAAAAATGAAGTTTTAAATC
AATCTAAAGTATATATGAGTAAACTTGGTCTGACAGTTACCAATGCTTAATCAGTGAGGCACCTATCTCA
GCGATCTGTCTATTTCGTTCATCCATAGTTGCATTTAAATTTCCGAACTCTCCAAGGCCCTCGTCGGAAA
ATCTTCAAACCTTTCGTCCGATCCATCTTGCAGGCTACCTCTCGAACGAACTATCGCAAGTCTCTTGGCC
GGCCTTGCGCCTTGGCTATTGCTTGGCAGCGCCTATCGCCAGGTATTACTCCAATCCCGAATATCCGAGA
TCGGGATCACCCGAGAGAAGTTCAACCTACATCCTCAATCCCGATCTATCCGAGATCCGAGGAATATCGA
AATCGGGGCGCGCCTGGTGTACCGAGAACGATCCTCTCAGTGCGAGTCTCGACGATCCATATCGTTGCTT
GGCAGTCAGCCAGTCGGAATCCAGCTTGGGACCCAGGAAGTCCAATCGTCAGATATTGTACTCAAGCCTG
GTCACGGCAGCGTACCGATCTGTTTAAACCTAGATATTGATAGTCTGATCGGTCAACGTATAATCGAGTC
CTAGCTTTTGCAAACATCTATCAAGAGACAGGATCAGCAGGAGGCTTTCGCATGATTGAACAAGATGGAT
TGCACGCAGGTTCTCCGGCGGCTTGGGTGGAGAGGCTATTCGGCTATGACTGGGCACAACAGACAATCGG
CTGCTCTGATGCCGCCGTGTTCCGGCTGTCAGCGCAGGGGCGTCCGGTTCTTTTTGTCAAGACCGACCTG
TCCGGTGCCCTGAATGAACTGCAAGACGAGGCAGCGCGGCTATCGTGGCTGGCGACGACGGGCGTTCCTT
GCGCGGCTGTGCTCGACGTTGTCACTGAAGCGGGAAGGGACTGGCTGCTATTGGGCGAAGTGCCGGGGCA
GGATCTCCTGTCATCTCACCTTGCTCCTGCCGAGAAAGTATCCATCATGGCTGATGCAATGCGGCGGCTG
CATACGCTTGATCCGGCTACCTGCCCATTCGACCACCAAGCGAAACATCGCATCGAGCGAGCACGTACTC
GGATGGAAGCCGGTCTTGTCGATCAGGATGATCTGGACGAAGAGCATCAGGGGCTCGCGCCAGCCGAACT
GTTCGCCAGGCTCAAGGCGTCTATGCCCGACGGCGAGGATCTCGTCGTGACCCACGGCGATGCCTGCTTG
CCGAATATCATGGTGGAAAATGGCCGCTTTTCTGGATTCATCGACTGTGGCCGTCTGGGTGTGGCGGACC
GCTATCAGGACATAGCGTTGGCTACCCGTGATATTGCTGAAGAGCTTGGCGGCGAATGGGCTGACCGCTT
CCTTGTGCTTTACGGTATCGCCGCGCCCGATTCGCAGCGCATCGCCTTCTATCGCCTTCTTGACGAGTTC
TTCTGACCGATTCTAGGTGCATTGGCGCAGAAAAAAATGCCTGATGCGACGCTGCGCGTCTTATACTCCC
ACATATGCCAGATTCAGCAACGGATACGGCTTCCCCAACTTGCCCACTTCCATACGTGTCCTCCTTACCA
GAAATTTATCCTTAAGGTCGTTTAAACTCGACTCTGGCTCTATCGAATCTCCGTCGTTTCGAGCTTACGC
GAACAGCCGTGGCGCTCATTTGCTCGTCGGGCATCGAATCTCGTCAGCTATCGTCAGCTTACCTTTTTGG
CAGCGATCGCGGCTCCCGACATCTTGGACCATTAGCTCCACAGGTATCTTCTTCCCTCTAGTGGTCATAA
CAGCAGCTTCAGCTACCTCTCAATTCAAAAAACCCCTCAAGACCCGTTTAGAGGCCCCAAGGGGTTATGC
TATCAATCGTTGCGTTACACACACAAAAAACCAACACACATCCATCTTCGATGGATAG
Features (pLannotate 1.2.2; 16 found; start..end, strand, type, name):
     42..396     +  enhancer       CMV enhancer (fragment): human cytomegalovirus immediate early enhancer
    399..674     +  promoter       chicken β-actin promoter: No description available
    675..1685    +  intron         chimeric intron: chimera between introns from chicken β-actin and rabbit β-globin
   1769..5587    +  CDS            S: SPIKE_SARS2 - Experimental evidence at protein level: Swiss-Prot protein existence level 1. [Spike glycoprotein]: May down-regulate host tetherin (BST2) by lysosomal degradation, thereby counteracting its antiviral activity. From Severe acute respiratory syndrome coronavirus 2 (2019-nCoV) (SARS-CoV-2).
   5628..5749    -  polyA_signal   SV40 poly(A) signal: SV40 polyadenylation signal
   5772..5841    -  CDS            large T antigen (fragment): large T antigen from SV40 (simian virus 40)
   5864..5910    +  terminator     T7 terminator: transcription terminator for bacteriophage T7 RNA polymerase
   5940..6076    +  terminator     rrnG terminator: transcription terminator from the E. coli ribosomal RNA rrnG operon (Albrechtsen et al., 1991)
   6121..6192    +  misc_feature   3' β-globin insulator: insulator downstream of the human β-globin locus (Farrell et al., 2002)
   6418..7006    -  rep_origin     ori: high-copy-number ColE1/pMB1/pBR322/pUC origin of replication
   7178..7242    -  CDS            bla(M) (fragment): β-lactamase lacking the signal sequence; bla(M); allows cytosolic expression of β-lactamase
   7752..8546    +  CDS            NeoR/KanR: aminoglycoside phosphotransferase from Tn5; aph(3')-II (or nptII); confers resistance to neomycin, kanamycin, and G418 (Geneticin®)
   8559..8695    +  terminator     rrnG terminator: transcription terminator from the E. coli ribosomal RNA rrnG operon (Albrechtsen et al., 1991)
   8840..8911    +  misc_feature   5' β-globin insulator: insulator upstream of the human β-globin locus (Farrell et al., 2002)
   8916..8962    -  terminator     T7 terminator: transcription terminator for bacteriophage T7 RNA polymerase
   8980..10      -  polyA_signal   poly(A) signal (across the origin): synthetic polyadenylation signal
