[The description below was written by a language model from this plasmid's Addgene catalogue record and pLannotate feature annotations shown in this document.]
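Description:
pGBW-m4164341 is a mammalian expression plasmid of about 9 kb that carries the full-length SARS-CoV-2 spike (S) surface glycoprotein in a pSF-CAG backbone. It replicates in E. coli from a high-copy ColE1/pUC-type origin and is selected with kanamycin through a Tn5 aminoglycoside phosphotransferase (NeoR/KanR) gene. The feature tables show no eukaryotic promoter next to this marker, so the record does not establish whether it could support G418 selection in mammalian cells. A short β-lactamase fragment is also annotated, which appears to be a non-functional remnant.

The spike open reading frame is roughly 3.8 kb. It is described as a recoded version of the coding sequence that corresponds to the NCBI reference spike protein, and the backbone supplies a Kozak sequence, start codon and stop codon. No epitope tag or reporter is recorded. Expression is driven by the composite CAG promoter: a CMV immediate-early enhancer fragment, the chicken β-actin promoter, and a chimeric chicken β-actin/rabbit β-globin intron, a combination that gives strong constitutive transcription in many mammalian cell types. An SV40 polyadenylation signal lies downstream of the insert. The expression unit is flanked by T7 and rrnG transcription terminators, by short human β-globin insulator elements, and by a synthetic poly(A) signal upstream of the enhancer. These elements presumably limit transcriptional read-through between the cassette and the bacterial backbone.

The depositor sequence and the repository's sequencing result are the same length and show the same features in the same order, differing only in the numbering start point. The stated purpose is spike expression in mammalian cells; the record names no more specific application.
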