Addgene plasmid #153552: pGBW-m4164341
Purpose: Mammalian expression plasmid for SARS-CoV-2 S (surface glycoprotein)
Depositing lab: Ginkgo Bioworks & Benjie Chen. Depositing organization: Ginkgo Bioworks.
Backbone
  Vector backbone: pSF-CAG backbone NotI/NheI fragment [add Kozak, START, STOP]
  Backbone size w/o insert (bp): 5192
  Vector type: Mammalian Expression
Growth in bacteria
  Bacterial resistance: Kanamycin, 50 μg/mL
  Growth temperature: 37°C
  Growth strain: DH5alpha
  Copy number: High Copy
Gene/Insert
  Gene/Insert name: SARS-CoV-2 S (surface glycoprotein) (alt names: Spike protein; S protein)
  Species: Severe acute respiratory syndrome coronavirus 2
  Insert size (bp): 3815
  Mutation: Gordon et al recoded
  Entrez Gene: S (a.k.a. GU280_gp02, spike glycoprotein)
  Tag / fusion protein: accatg Kozak-START linker (N terminal on backbone)
  Cloning method: Unknown
  Sequencing primers: 5′ pCAGGS-5
Resource information
  A portion of this plasmid was derived from a plasmid made by: GinkgoBioworks
Depositor comments: NCBI reference sequence: YP_009724390.1
How to cite: pGBW-m4164341 was a gift from Ginkgo Bioworks & Benjie Chen (Addgene plasmid # 153552 ; http://n2t.net/addgene:153552 ; RRID:Addgene_153552)
